LOCUS       Exported 2127 bp ds-DNA circular SYN 13-MAY-2021
DEFINITION  Streptactin-tag.
ACCESSION   .
VERSION     .
KEYWORDS    StrepII-tag
SOURCE      synthetic DNA construct
  ORGANISM  synthetic DNA construct
REFERENCE   1 (bases 1 to 2127)
  AUTHORS   Radeck J, Kraft K, Bartels J, Cikovic T, Durr F, Emenegger J,
            Kelterborn S, Sauer C, Fritz G, Gebhard S, Mascher T
  TITLE     The Bacillus BioBrick Box: generation and evaluation of essential
            genetic building blocks for standardized work with Bacillus
            subtilis.
  JOURNAL   J Biol Eng. 2013 Dec 2;7(1):29. doi: 10.1186/1754-1611-7-29.
  PUBMED    24295448
REFERENCE   2 (bases 1 to 2127)
  AUTHORS   .
  TITLE     Direct Submission
  JOURNAL   Exported May 13, 2021 from SnapGene Server 1.1.58
            http://www.snapgene.com
FEATURES             Location/Qualifiers
     source          1..2127
                     /organism="synthetic DNA construct"
                     /mol_type="other DNA"
     CDS             46..69
                     /codon_start=1
                     /product="peptide that binds Strep-Tactin(R), an engineered
                     form of streptavidin"
                     /label=Strep-Tag II
                     /translation="WSHPQFEK"
     misc_feature    79..99
                     /label=BioBrick suffix
                     /note="universal suffix for all parts"
     terminator      100..157
                     /label=his operon terminator
                     /note="This putative transcriptin terminator from the E.
                     coli his operon has a 2-bp deletion introduced during
                     synthesis. Its efficiency has not been determined."
     primer_bind     complement(181..198)
                     /label=L4440
                     /note="L4440 vector, forward primer"
     rep_origin      complement(352..940)
                     /direction=LEFT
                     /label=ori
                     /note="high-copy-number ColE1/pMB1/pBR322/pUC origin of
                     replication"
     primer_bind     complement(432..451)
                     /label=pBR322ori-F
                     /note="pBR322 origin, forward primer"
     terminator      1123..1217
                     /label=lambda t0 terminator
                     /note="transcription terminator from phage lambda"
     CDS             complement(1238..1897)
                     /codon_start=1
                     /gene="cat"
                     /product="chloramphenicol acetyltransferase"
                     /label=CmR
                     /note="confers resistance to chloramphenicol"
                     /translation="MEKKITGYTTVDISQWHRKEHFEAFQSVAQCTYNQTVQLDITAFL
                     KTVKKNKHKFYPAFIHILARLMNAHPEFRMAMKDGELVIWDSVHPCYTVFHEQTETFSS
                     LWSEYHDDFRQFLHIYSQDVACYGENLAYFPKGFIENMFFVSANPWVSFTSFDLNVANM
                     DNFFAPVFTMGKYYTQGDKVLMPLAIQVHHAVCDGFHVGRMLNELQQYCDEWQGGA"
     primer_bind     1812..1831
                     /label=CAT-R
                     /note="Chloramphenicol resistance gene, reverse primer"
     primer_bind     2059..2077
                     /label=pBRforEco
                     /note="pBR322 vectors, upsteam of EcoRI site, forward
                     primer"
     terminator      2081..2124
                     /label=bacterial terminator
                     /note="putative bacterial transcription terminator"
ORIGIN
        1 aattccgcgg ccgcttctag ataaggagga actactatgg ccggctggag ccacccgcag
       61 ttcgaaaaaa ccggttaata ctagtagcgg ccgctgcagt ccggcaaaaa agggcaaggt
      121 gtcaccaccc tgcccttttt ctttaaaacc gaaaagatta cttcgcgtta tgcaggcttc
      181 ctcgctcact gactcgctgc gctcggtcgt tcggctgcgg cgagcggtat cagctcactc
      241 aaaggcggta atacggttat ccacagaatc aggggataac gcaggaaaga acatgtgagc
      301 aaaaggccag caaaaggcca ggaaccgtaa aaaggccgcg ttgctggcgt ttttccacag
      361 gctccgcccc cctgacgagc atcacaaaaa tcgacgctca agtcagaggt ggcgaaaccc
      421 gacaggacta taaagatacc aggcgtttcc ccctggaagc tccctcgtgc gctctcctgt
      481 tccgaccctg ccgcttaccg gatacctgtc cgcctttctc ccttcgggaa gcgtggcgct
      541 ttctcatagc tcacgctgta ggtatctcag ttcggtgtag gtcgttcgct ccaagctggg
      601 ctgtgtgcac gaaccccccg ttcagcccga ccgctgcgcc ttatccggta actatcgtct
      661 tgagtccaac ccggtaagac acgacttatc gccactggca gcagccactg gtaacaggat
      721 tagcagagcg aggtatgtag gcggtgctac agagttcttg aagtggtggc ctaactacgg
      781 ctacactaga agaacagtat ttggtatctg cgctctgctg aagccagtta ccttcggaaa
      841 aagagttggt agctcttgat ccggcaaaca aaccaccgct ggtagcggtg gtttttttgt
      901 ttgcaagcag cagattacgc gcagaaaaaa aggatctcaa gaagatcctt tgatcttttc
      961 tacggggtct gacgctcagt ggaacgaaaa ctcacgttaa gggattttgg tcatgagatt
     1021 atcaaaaagg atcttcacct agatcctttt aaattaaaaa tgaagtttta aatcaatcta
     1081 aagtatatat gagtaaactt ggtctgacag ctcgaggctt ggattctcac caataaaaaa
     1141 cgcccggcgg caaccgagcg ttctgaacaa atccagatgg agttctgagg tcattactgg
     1201 atctatcaac aggagtccaa gcgagctcga tatcaaatta cgccccgccc tgccactcat
     1261 cgcagtactg ttgtaattca ttaagcattc tgccgacatg gaagccatca caaacggcat
     1321 gatgaacctg aatcgccagc ggcatcagca ccttgtcgcc ttgcgtataa tatttgccca
     1381 tggtgaaaac gggggcgaag aagttgtcca tattggccac gtttaaatca aaactggtga
     1441 aactcaccca gggattggct gagacgaaaa acatattctc aataaaccct ttagggaaat
     1501 aggccaggtt ttcaccgtaa cacgccacat cttgcgaata tatgtgtaga aactgccgga
     1561 aatcgtcgtg gtattcactc cagagcgatg aaaacgtttc agtttgctca tggaaaacgg
     1621 tgtaacaagg gtgaacacta tcccatatca ccagctcacc gtctttcatt gccatacgaa
     1681 attccggatg agcattcatc aggcgggcaa gaatgtgaat aaaggccgga taaaacttgt
     1741 gcttattttt ctttacggtc tttaaaaagg ccgtaatatc cagctgaacg gtctggttat
     1801 aggtacattg agcaactgac tgaaatgcct caaaatgttc tttacgatgc cattgggata
     1861 tatcaacggt ggtatatcca gtgatttttt tctccatttt agcttcctta gctcctgaaa
     1921 atctcgataa ctcaaaaaat acgcccggta gtgatcttat ttcattatgg tgaaagttgg
     1981 aacctcttac gtgcccgatc aactcgagtg ccacctgacg tctaagaaac cattattatc
     2041 atgacattaa cctataaaaa taggcgtatc acgaggcaga atttcagata aaaaaaatcc
     2101 ttagctttcg ctaaggatga tttctgg
//
