[The description below was written by a language model from this plasmid's Addgene catalogue record and the feature table of its GenBank file.]
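Description:
StrepII-tag is a small synthetic-biology part plasmid from the Bacillus BioBrick Box, a collection of standardized genetic building blocks intended for work with Bacillus subtilis. It is built on pSB1C3, the iGEM standard parts-storage backbone, and totals 2127 bp. The plasmid is maintained in E. coli through a high-copy ColE1/pMB1/pUC-type origin of replication and is selected with chloramphenicol via the cat gene encoding chloramphenicol acetyltransferase. No Bacillus replication origin, integration arms or Bacillus-specific marker are annotated, so it serves as a storage and cloning vehicle for the part rather than as a vector for use in B. subtilis itself.

The payload is a 57 bp synthetic insert carrying the Strep-tag II coding sequence, a short peptide that binds Strep-Tactin, an engineered form of streptavidin. The insert sits between retained EcoRI and PstI sites, and a universal BioBrick suffix is annotated directly downstream of the tag, consistent with standard restriction-based BioBrick assembly. No promoter or ribosome binding site is annotated for the tag, which is expected because the part is meant to be excised and fused in frame to a protein of interest, not expressed on its own. The cloning region is insulated from the backbone by transcription terminators: a his operon terminator downstream, a putative bacterial terminator upstream, and a lambda t0 terminator adjacent to the resistance cassette. Typical use is as a source of a modular affinity and epitope tag, allowing tagged proteins to be purified or detected through Strep-Tactin binding.
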