Addgene plasmid #55181: StrepII-tag
Purpose: Streptactin-tag
Depositing lab: Thorsten Mascher. Depositing organization: Ludwig-Maximilians-Universitaet Muenchen (LMU). Publication: The Bacillus BioBrick Box: generation and evaluation of essential genetic building blocks for standardized work with Bacillus subtilis. Radeck J, Kraft K, Bartels J, Cikovic T, Durr F, Emenegger J, Kelterborn S, Sauer C, Fritz G, Gebhard S, Mascher T. J Biol Eng. 2013 Dec 2;7(1):29. doi: 10.1186/1754-1611-7-29. PubMed 24295448.
Backbone
  Vector backbone: pSB1C3
  Backbone manufacturer: iGEM
  Backbone size w/o insert (bp): 2070
  Total vector size (bp): 2127
  Vector type: Synthetic Biology ; Bacillus BioBrick Box
Growth in bacteria
  Bacterial resistance: Chloramphenicol, 25 μg/mL
  Growth temperature: 37°C
  Growth strain: DH5alpha
  Copy number: High Copy
Gene/Insert
  Gene/Insert name: StrepII tag
  Species: Synthetic
  Insert size (bp): 57
  Cloning method: Restriction Enzyme; 5′ cloning site EcoRI (not destroyed); 3′ cloning site PstI (not destroyed)
  Sequencing primers: 5′ na
Terms and licenses: Academic/Nonprofit Terms; Industry Terms: Not Available to Industry
Depositor comments: For sequencing of insert, use the following primers: fwd: TGCCACCTGACGTCTAAG rev: ATTACCGCCTTTGAGTGA
How to cite: StrepII-tag was a gift from Thorsten Mascher (Addgene plasmid # 55181 ; http://n2t.net/addgene:55181 ; RRID:Addgene_55181)
