>Addgene plasmid #55181 | StrepII-tag | addgene partial sequence | sequence record 91215 | ASK-FN2 5'-CGGCCTTTTTACGGTTCCTG-3'
GTTCTTTCCTGCGTTATCCCCTGATTCTGTGGATAACCGTATTACCGCCTTTGAGTGAGCTGATACCGCT
CGCCGCAGCCGAACGACCGAGCGCAGCGAGTCAGTGAGCGAGGAAGCCTGCATAACGCGAAGTAATCTTT
TCGGTTTTAAAGAAAAAGGGCAGGGTGGTGACACCTTGCCCTTTTTTGCCGGACTGCAGCGGCCGCTACT
AGTATTAACCGGTTTTTTCGAACTGCGGGTGGCTCCAGCCGGCCATAGTAGTTCCTCCTTATCTAGAAGC
GGCCGCGGAATTCCAGAAATCATCCTTAGCGAAAGCTAAGGATTTTTTTTATCTGAAATTCTGCCTCGTG
ATACGCCTATTTTTATAGGTTAATGTCATGATAATAATGGTTTCTTAGACGTCAGGTGGCACTCGAGTTG
ATCGGGCACGTAAGAGGTTCCAACTTTCACCATAATGAAATAAGATCACTACCGGGCGTATTTTTTGAGT
TATCGAGATTTTCAGGAGCTAAGGAAGCTAAAATGGAGAAAAAAATCACTGGATATACCACCGTTGATAT
ATCCCAATGGCATCGTAAAGAACATTTTGAGGCATTTCAGTCAGTTGCTCAATGTACCTATAACCAGACC
GTTCAGCTGGATATTACGGCCTTTTTAAAGACCGTAAAGAAAAATAAGCACAAGTTTTATCCGGCCTTTA
TTCACATTCTTGCCCGCCTGATGAATGCTCATCCGGAATTTCGTATGGCAATGAAAGACGGTGAGCTGGT
GATATGGGATAGTGTTCACCCTTGTTACACCGTTTTCCATGAGCAAACTGAAACGTTTTCATCGCTCTGG
AGTGAATACCACGACGATTTCCGGCAGTTTCTACACATATATTCGCAAGATGTGGCGTGTTACGGTGAAA
ACCTGGCCTATTTCCCTAAAGGGTTTATTGAGAATATGTTTTTCGTCTCAGCCAATCCCTGGGTGAGTTT
CACCAGTTTTGATT
